Addgene plasmid #84608: pCRISPRyl_AXP
Purpose: Introduces DSB at AXP locus in Y. lipolytica
Depositing lab: Ian Wheeldon. Depositing organization: University of California, Riverside. Publication: Standardized markerless gene integration for pathway engineering in Yarrowia lipolytica. Schwartz C, Shabbir-Hussain M, Frogue K, Blenner M, Wheeldon I. ACS Synth Biol. 2016 Dec 19. 10.1021/acssynbio.6b00285 PubMed 27989123.
Backbone
  Vector backbone: pUC19
  Backbone size w/o insert (bp): 2623
  Total vector size (bp): 11822
  Vector type: Yeast Expression, CRISPR, Synthetic Biology
  Selectable markers: LEU2
Growth in bacteria
  Bacterial resistance: Ampicillin, 100 μg/mL
  Growth temperature: 37°C
  Growth strain: DH5alpha
  Copy number: High Copy
Gene/Insert
  Gene/Insert name: Cas9
  gRNA/shRNA sequence: GACCAGGTCGAAGTAGCTGG
  Promoter: UAS1B8-TEF(136)
  Cloning method: Restriction Enzyme; 5′ cloning site BssHII (not destroyed); 3′ cloning site NheI (not destroyed)
  Sequencing primers: 5′ TEF; 3′ CYC
Resource information
  A portion of this plasmid was derived from a plasmid made by: Addgene material #44380 (UAS1B8-TEF promoter) is used to express Cas9
Terms and licenses: Academic/Nonprofit Terms; Industry Terms: Not Available to Industry
How to cite: pCRISPRyl_AXP was a gift from Ian Wheeldon (Addgene plasmid # 84608 ; http://n2t.net/addgene:84608 ; RRID:Addgene_84608)
