[The description below was written by a language model from this plasmid's Addgene catalogue record and pLannotate feature annotations shown in this document.]
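Description:
pCRISPRyl_AXP is an 11.8 kb all-in-one CRISPR-Cas9 plasmid for the oleaginous yeast Yarrowia lipolytica, built on a pUC19 backbone. In E. coli it is maintained at high copy through the ColE1/pUC origin and selected with ampicillin via the AmpR (β-lactamase) cassette. In yeast, selection relies on a LEU2 marker, which the annotation identifies as the Y. lipolytica 3-isopropylmalate dehydrogenase gene, so it complements leucine auxotrophy in the host. Remnants of lacZα, the lac promoter/operator, lacI, bom and rop are carried over from cloning vector backbones and have no evident role in the design. The feature table does not annotate a yeast replication element, so the record does not state how the plasmid is maintained in Y. lipolytica.

The payload has two parts. Streptococcus pyogenes Cas9 is cloned between BssHII and NheI sites. It is expressed from the strong hybrid UAS1B8-TEF(136) promoter, which the record says was derived from an earlier plasmid, and is terminated by the S. cerevisiae CYC1 terminator. Separately, a tRNA element lies just upstream of an S. pyogenes gRNA scaffold, with a short gap between them that would fit the 20-nt spacer. This layout is consistent with a tRNA-linked guide expression design, in which the tRNA helps drive transcription and processing of the guide, although the guide promoter itself is not annotated.

The guide directs Cas9 to make a double-strand break at the AXP locus. According to the associated publication title, the plasmid belongs to a standardized system for markerless gene integration in Y. lipolytica pathway engineering. A cut at a defined genomic site such as AXP would promote integration there, presumably from a separately supplied donor.
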