Features (pLannotate 1.2.2; 15 found; start..end, strand, type, name):
    137..236     +  misc_feature   bom (fragment): basis of mobility region from pBR322
    242..399     -  CDS            lacZα (fragment): LacZα fragment of β-galactosidase; lacZ fragment
   1740..5843    +  CDS            cas9: CAS9_STRP1 - Also known as csn1 From Streptococcus pyogenes serotype M1.
   5887..6134    +  terminator     CYC1 terminator: S. cerevisiae CYC1; transcription terminator for CYC1
   6175..6197    -  protein_bind   lac operator (fragment): The lac repressor binds to the lac operator to inhibit transcription in E. coli. This inhibition can be relieved by adding lactose or isopropyl-β-D-thiogalactopyranoside (IPTG). lac repressor encoded by lacI
   6201..6231    -  promoter       lac promoter: promoter for the E. coli lac operon
   6246..6267    -  protein_bind   CAP binding site: CAP binding activates transcription in the presence of cAMP. E. coli catabolite activator protein
   6280..6372    -  CDS            lacI (fragment): lac repressor; lacI; The lac repressor binds to the lac operator to inhibit transcription in E. coli. This inhibition can be relieved by adding lactose or isopropyl-β-D-thiogalactopyranoside (IPTG).
   6555..7143    -  rep_origin     ori: high-copy-number ColE1/pMB1/pBR322/pUC origin of replication
   7314..8174    -  CDS            AmpR: β-lactamase; bla; confers resistance to ampicillin, carbenicillin, and related antibiotics
   8175..8266    -  promoter       AmpR promoter: bla
   8672..8742    +  ncRNA          tRNA: Accession: RF00005 - tRNA
   8773..8848    +  misc_RNA       gRNA scaffold: guide RNA scaffold for the Streptococcus pyogenes CRISPR/Cas9 system
   9864..11078   +  CDS            LEU2: LEU3_YARLI - Protein inferred from homology: Swiss-Prot protein existence level 3. Catalyzes the oxidation of 3-carboxy-2-hydroxy-4- methylpentanoate (3-isopropylmalate) to 3-carboxy-4-methyl-2- oxopentanoate. The product decarboxylates to 4-methyl-2 oxopentanoate. From Yarrowia lipolytica (strain CLIB 122 / E 150) (Yeast) (Candida lipolytica).
  11822..35      +  CDS            rop (fragment) (across the origin): Rop protein, which maintains plasmids at low copy number; rop
>Addgene plasmid #84608 | pCRISPRyl_AXP | depositor full sequence | sequence record 165402 | pCRISPRyl_AXP sequence 11822 bps
TCGCGCGTTTCGGTGATGACGGTGAAAACCTCTGACACATGCAGCTCCCGGAGACGGTCACAGCTTGTCT
GTAAGCGGATGCCGGGAGCAGACAAGCCCGTCAGGGCGCGTCAGCGGGTGTTGGCGGGTGTCGGGGCTGG
CTTAACTATGCGGCATCAGAGCAGATTGTACTGAGAGTGCACCATATGCGGTGTGAAATACCGCACAGAT
GCGTAAGGAGAAAATACCGCATCAGGCGCCATTCGCCATTCAGGCTGCGCAACTGTTGGGAAGGGCGATC
GGTGCGGGCCTCTTCGCTATTACGCCAGCTGGCGAAAGGGGGATGTGCTGCAAGGCGATTAAGTTGGGTA
ACGCCAGGGTTTTCCCAGTCACGACGTTGTAAAACGACGGCCAGTGAATTCGAGCTCGGTACCCGCTTTT
CGTAGATAATGGAATACAAATGGATATCCAGAGTATACACATGGATAGTATACACTGACACGACAATTCT
GTATCTCTTTATGTTAACTACTGTGAGGCGTTAAATAGAGCTTGATATATAAAATGTTACATTTCACAGT
CTGAACTTTTGCAGATTACCTAATTTGGTAAGATATTAATTATGAACTGAAAGTTGATGGCATCCCTAAA
TTTGATGAAAGGGGGATCCCCCGGGTTCGAAGGTACCAAGGAAGCATGCGGTACCCGAATTCCTGAGGTG
TCTCACAAGTGCCGTGCAGTCCCGCCCCCACTTGCTTCTCTTTGTGTGTAGTGTACGTACATTATCGAGA
CCGTTGTTCCCGCCCACCTCGATCCGGTCTAGACTGAGGTGTCTCACAAGTGCCGTGCAGTCCCGCCCCC
ACTTGCTTCTCTTTGTGTGTAGTGTACGTACATTATCGAGACCGTTGTTCCCGCCCACCTCGATCCGGGG
ATCCCTGAGGTGTCTCACAAGTGCCGTGCAGTCCCGCCCCCACTTGCTTCTCTTTGTGTGTAGTGTACGT
ACATTATCGAGACCGTTGTTCCCGCCCACCTCGATCCGGGTCGACCTGAGGTGTCTCACAAGTGCCGTGC
AGTCCCGCCCCCACTTGCTTCTCTTTGTGTGTAGTGTACGTACATTATCGAGACCGTTGTTCCCGCCCAC
CTCGATCCGGGAGCTCCTGAGGTGTCTCACAAGTGCCGTGCAGTCCCGCCCCCACTTGCTTCTCTTTGTG
TGTAGTGTACGTACATTATCGAGACCGTTGTTCCCGCCCACCTCGATCCGGTCTAGACTGAGGTGTCTCA
CAAGTGCCGTGCAGTCCCGCCCCCACTTGCTTCTCTTTGTGTGTAGTGTACGTACATTATCGAGACCGTT
GTTCCCGCCCACCTCGATCCGGGGATCCCTGAGGTGTCTCACAAGTGCCGTGCAGTCCCGCCCCCACTTG
CTTCTCTTTGTGTGTAGTGTACGTACATTATCGAGACCGTTGTTCCCGCCCACCTCGATCCGGGTCGACC
TGAGGTGTCTCACAAGTGCCGTGCAGTCCCGCCCCCACTTGCTTCTCTTTGTGTGTAGTGTACGTACATT
ATCGAGACCGTTGTTCCCGCCCACCTCGATCCGGGCATGCCTGCAGAAGCTTTTGTGGTTGGGACTTTAG
CCAAGGGTATAAAAGACCACCGTCCCCGAATTACCTTTCCTCTTCTTTTCTCTCTCTCCTTGTCAACTCA
CACCCGAAATCGTTAAGCATTTCCTTCTGAGTATAAGAATCATTCAAAGGCGCGCCACAATGGATAAGAA
ATACTCCATTGGCCTGGACATCGGAACCAACTCCGTGGGTTGGGCCGTGATCACCGATGAGTACAAGGTG
CCCTCTAAGAAATTCAAGGTCCTGGGCAACACCGACCGACACTCCATCAAGAAGAACCTGATCGGCGCTC
TGCTCTTCGACTCTGGCGAGACCGCTGAGGCCACCCGACTGAAGCGAACCGCTCGAAGACGATACACCCG
AAGAAAGAACCGAATCTGTTACCTGCAGGAGATCTTCTCTAACGAGATGGCCAAGGTGGACGACTCTTTC
TTCCACCGACTGGAGGAGTCTTTCCTGGTGGAGGAGGACAAGAAGCACGAGCGACACCCCATCTTCGGCA
ACATCGTGGACGAGGTGGCCTACCACGAGAAGTACCCCACCATCTACCACCTGCGAAAGAAGCTGGTGGA
CTCTACCGACAAGGCCGACCTGCGACTGATCTACCTGGCCCTGGCCCACATGATCAAGTTCCGAGGCCAC
TTCCTGATCGAGGGCGACCTGAACCCCGACAACTCTGACGTGGACAAGCTGTTCATCCAGCTGGTGCAGA
CCTACAACCAGCTCTTCGAAGAGAACCCCATTAACGCTTCTGGCGTGGATGCTAAGGCCATCCTGTCTGC
CCGACTGTCTAAGTCTCGACGACTCGAGAACCTGATTGCTCAGCTCCCCGGAGAGAAGAAGAACGGTCTG
TTCGGAAACCTGATTGCTCTGTCCCTGGGTCTCACCCCTAACTTCAAGTCCAACTTCGATCTGGCTGAGG
ACGCTAAGCTGCAGCTGTCTAAGGACACCTACGACGATGACCTGGATAACCTGCTCGCCCAGATTGGCGA
CCAGTACGCCGACCTGTTCCTGGCCGCCAAGAACCTGTCTGACGCCATCCTGCTGTCTGACATCCTGCGA
GTGAACACCGAGATCACCAAGGCCCCCCTGTCTGCCTCCATGATTAAGCGATACGATGAGCACCACCAGG
ATCTGACCCTCCTCAAGGCTCTGGTCCGACAGCAGCTGCCCGAGAAGTACAAGGAGATTTTCTTCGACCA
GTCTAAGAACGGCTACGCCGGCTACATCGACGGCGGCGCCTCTCAGGAGGAGTTCTACAAGTTCATTAAG
CCCATCCTGGAGAAGATGGACGGAACCGAGGAACTGCTCGTGAAGCTGAACCGAGAGGACCTCCTGCGAA
AGCAGCGAACCTTCGACAACGGCTCTATCCCCCACCAGATCCACCTGGGCGAGCTGCACGCCATCCTGCG
ACGACAGGAGGACTTCTACCCCTTCCTGAAGGACAACCGAGAGAAGATCGAGAAGATCCTGACCTTCCGA
ATCCCCTACTACGTGGGACCCCTGGCCCGAGGAAACTCTCGATTCGCTTGGATGACCCGAAAGTCTGAGG
AGACCATTACCCCCTGGAACTTCGAGGAGGTGGTGGATAAGGGCGCCTCTGCTCAGTCTTTCATCGAGCG
AATGACCAACTTCGACAAGAACCTCCCCAACGAGAAGGTCCTGCCCAAGCACTCTCTGCTCTACGAGTAC
TTCACCGTCTACAACGAGCTCACCAAGGTCAAGTACGTGACCGAGGGAATGCGAAAGCCCGCTTTCCTGT
CTGGAGAGCAGAAGAAGGCTATTGTGGATCTGCTCTTCAAGACTAACCGAAAGGTCACCGTCAAGCAGCT
GAAGGAGGATTACTTCAAGAAGATTGAGTGTTTCGATTCTGTCGAGATCTCCGGCGTCGAGGACCGATTC
AACGCCTCTCTGGGTACCTACCACGACCTGCTGAAGATTATCAAGGACAAGGATTTCCTGGATAACGAGG
AGAACGAGGATATTCTCGAGGACATTGTCCTGACCCTCACCCTGTTCGAGGATCGAGAGATGATTGAGGA
GCGACTCAAGACCTACGCTCACCTGTTCGACGACAAGGTGATGAAGCAGCTGAAGCGACGACGATACACC
GGCTGGGGCCGACTGTCTCGAAAGCTGATCAACGGCATCCGAGACAAGCAGTCTGGCAAGACCATCCTGG
ACTTCCTGAAGTCTGACGGCTTCGCCAACCGAAACTTCATGCAGCTGATCCACGACGACTCTCTGACCTT
CAAGGAGGACATCCAGAAGGCCCAGGTGTCTGGCCAGGGCGACTCTCTGCACGAGCACATCGCCAACCTG
GCCGGCTCTCCCGCCATTAAGAAAGGTATCCTGCAGACCGTCAAGGTGGTCGATGAGCTCGTCAAGGTGA
TGGGCCGACACAAGCCCGAGAACATTGTCATTGAGATGGCTCGAGAGAACCAGACTACTCAGAAGGGTCA
GAAAAACTCCCGAGAGCGAATGAAGCGAATTGAGGAAGGTATTAAGGAGCTGGGATCCCAGATTCTCAAG
GAGCATCCCGTGGAGAACACTCAGCTCCAGAACGAGAAGCTGTACCTGTACTATCTGCAGAACGGTCGAG
ACATGTACGTCGACCAGGAGCTGGATATCAACCGACTCTCCGACTACGATGTGGACCACATTGTGCCCCA
GTCCTTCCTGAAGGACGATTCTATCGATAACAAGGTGCTGACCCGATCCGACAAGAACCGAGGCAAGTCT
GACAACGTGCCCTCCGAGGAGGTGGTCAAGAAGATGAAGAACTACTGGCGACAGCTGCTGAACGCCAAGC
TGATTACCCAGCGAAAGTTCGACAACCTGACCAAGGCCGAGCGAGGCGGCCTGTCTGAGCTGGACAAGGC
CGGCTTCATCAAGCGACAGCTGGTGGAGACCCGACAGATCACCAAGCACGTGGCCCAGATCCTGGACTCT
CGAATGAACACCAAGTACGACGAGAACGACAAGCTGATCCGAGAGGTGAAGGTGATCACCCTGAAGTCTA
AGCTGGTGTCTGACTTCCGAAAGGACTTCCAGTTCTACAAGGTGCGAGAGATTAACAACTACCACCACGC
CCACGATGCCTACCTGAACGCTGTCGTGGGCACCGCCCTCATCAAGAAGTATCCCAAGCTGGAGTCCGAG
TTCGTCTACGGCGACTACAAGGTCTACGATGTGCGAAAAATGATTGCCAAGTCCGAGCAGGAGATTGGCA
AGGCTACCGCCAAGTACTTCTTCTACTCCAACATTATGAACTTCTTCAAGACCGAGATTACCCTGGCTAA
CGGCGAGATTCGAAAGCGACCCCTCATTGAGACCAACGGAGAGACCGGTGAGATCGTGTGGGACAAGGGA
CGAGACTTCGCCACCGTGCGAAAGGTGCTGTCTATGCCCCAGGTGAACATCGTGAAGAAGACCGAGGTGC
AGACCGGAGGTTTCTCTAAGGAGTCCATCCTGCCCAAGCGAAACTCTGACAAGCTGATCGCCCGAAAGAA
GGACTGGGACCCCAAGAAGTACGGAGGTTTCGACTCTCCCACCGTGGCTTACTCTGTGCTGGTGGTGGCC
AAGGTGGAGAAGGGCAAGTCTAAGAAGCTGAAGTCTGTGAAGGAGCTGCTGGGCATTACCATCATGGAGC
GATCTTCTTTCGAGAAGAACCCCATTGACTTCCTGGAGGCCAAGGGATACAAGGAGGTGAAGAAAGATCT
GATTATCAAGCTCCCCAAGTACTCTCTGTTCGAGCTGGAGAACGGACGAAAGCGAATGCTGGCCTCTGCC
GGCGAGCTGCAGAAGGGAAACGAGCTGGCCCTGCCCTCCAAGTACGTCAACTTCCTGTACCTCGCCTCCC
ATTACGAGAAGCTGAAGGGCTCTCCCGAGGATAACGAGCAGAAGCAGCTCTTCGTGGAGCAGCATAAGCA
CTACCTGGACGAGATCATCGAGCAGATCTCTGAGTTCTCTAAGCGAGTGATCCTGGCTGACGCCAACCTG
GATAAGGTGCTGTCTGCTTACAACAAGCACCGAGACAAGCCCATTCGAGAGCAGGCTGAGAACATCATTC
ACCTGTTCACCCTGACCAACCTGGGAGCCCCCGCTGCCTTCAAGTACTTCGACACCACCATCGACCGAAA
GCGATACACCTCTACCAAGGAGGTGCTGGACGCCACCCTGATCCACCAGTCTATCACCGGCCTGTACGAG
ACCCGAATCGACCTGTCTCAGCTGGGCGGCGACTCTCGAGCCGACCCCAAGAAGAAGCGAAAGGTGTAAG
CTAGCCTCATGTAATTAGTTATGTCACGCTTACATTCACGCCCTCCCCCCACATCCGCTCTAACCGAAAA
GGAAGGAGTTAGACAACCTGAAGTCTAGGTCCCTATTTATTTTTTTATAGTTATGTTAGTATTAAGAACG
TTATTTATATTTCAAATTTTTCTTTTTTTTCTGTACAGACGCGTGTACGCATGTAACATTATACTGAAAA
CCTTGCTTGAGAAGGTTTTGGGACGCTCGAAGGCTTTAATTTGCAAGCTTGGCGTAATCATGGTCATAGC
TGTTTCCTGTGTGAAATTGTTATCCGCTCACAATTCCACACAACATACGAGCCGGAAGCATAAAGTGTAA
AGCCTGGGGTGCCTAATGAGTGAGCTAACTCACATTAATTGCGTTGCGCTCACTGCCCGCTTTCCAGTCG
GGAAACCTGTCGTGCCAGCTGCATTAATGAATCGGCCAACGCGCGGGGAGAGGCGGTTTGCGTATTGGGC
GCTCTTCCGCTTCCTCGCTCACTGACTCGCTGCGCTCGGTCGTTCGGCTGCGGCGAGCGGTATCAGCTCA
CTCAAAGGCGGTAATACGGTTATCCACAGAATCAGGGGATAACGCAGGAAAGAACATGTGAGCAAAAGGC
CAGCAAAAGGCCAGGAACCGTAAAAAGGCCGCGTTGCTGGCGTTTTTCCATAGGCTCCGCCCCCCTGACG
AGCATCACAAAAATCGACGCTCAAGTCAGAGGTGGCGAAACCCGACAGGACTATAAAGATACCAGGCGTT
TCCCCCTGGAAGCTCCCTCGTGCGCTCTCCTGTTCCGACCCTGCCGCTTACCGGATACCTGTCCGCCTTT
CTCCCTTCGGGAAGCGTGGCGCTTTCTCAATGCTCACGCTGTAGGTATCTCAGTTCGGTGTAGGTCGTTC
GCTCCAAGCTGGGCTGTGTGCACGAACCCCCCGTTCAGCCCGACCGCTGCGCCTTATCCGGTAACTATCG
TCTTGAGTCCAACCCGGTAAGACACGACTTATCGCCACTGGCAGCAGCCACTGGTAACAGGATTAGCAGA
GCGAGGTATGTAGGCGGTGCTACAGAGTTCTTGAAGTGGTGGCCTAACTACGGCTACACTAGAAGGACAG
TATTTGGTATCTGCGCTCTGCTGAAGCCAGTTACCTTCGGAAAAAGAGTTGGTAGCTCTTGATCCGGCAA
ACAAACCACCGCTGGTAGCGGTGGTTTTTTTGTTTGCAAGCAGCAGATTACGCGCAGAAAAAAAGGATCT
CAAGAAGATCCTTTGATCTTTTCTACGGGGTCTGACGCTCAGTGGAACGAAAACTCACGTTAAGGGATTT
TGGTCATGAGATTATCAAAAAGGATCTTCACCTAGATCCTTTTAAATTAAAAATGAAGTTTTAAATCAAT
CTAAAGTATATATGAGTAAACTTGGTCTGACAGTTACCAATGCTTAATCAGTGAGGCACCTATCTCAGCG
ATCTGTCTATTTCGTTCATCCATAGTTGCCTGACTCCCCGTCGTGTAGATAACTACGATACGGGAGGGCT
TACCATCTGGCCCCAGTGCTGCAATGATACCGCGAGACCCACGCTCACCGGCTCCAGATTTATCAGCAAT
AAACCAGCCAGCCGGAAGGGCCGAGCGCAGAAGTGGTCCTGCAACTTTATCCGCCTCCATCCAGTCTATT
AATTGTTGCCGGGAAGCTAGAGTAAGTAGTTCGCCAGTTAATAGTTTGCGCAACGTTGTTGCCATTGCTA
CAGGCATCGTGGTGTCACGCTCGTCGTTTGGTATGGCTTCATTCAGCTCCGGTTCCCAACGATCAAGGCG
AGTTACATGATCCCCCATGTTGTGCAAAAAAGCGGTTAGCTCCTTCGGTCCTCCGATCGTTGTCAGAAGT
AAGTTGGCCGCAGTGTTATCACTCATGGTTATGGCAGCACTGCATAATTCTCTTACTGTCATGCCATCCG
TAAGATGCTTTTCTGTGACTGGTGAGTACTCAACCAAGTCATTCTGAGAATAGTGTATGCGGCGACCGAG
TTGCTCTTGCCCGGCGTCAATACGGGATAATACCGCGCCACATAGCAGAACTTTAAAAGTGCTCATCATT
GGAAAACGTTCTTCGGGGCGAAAACTCTCAAGGATCTTACCGCTGTTGAGATCCAGTTCGATGTAACCCA
CTCGTGCACCCAACTGATCTTCAGCATCTTTTACTTTCACCAGCGTTTCTGGGTGAGCAAAAACAGGAAG
GCAAAATGCCGCAAAAAAGGGAATAAGGGCGACACGGAAATGTTGAATACTCATACTCTTCCTTTTTCAA
TATTATTGAAGCATTTATCAGGGTTATTGTCTCATGAGCGGATACATATTTGAATGTATTTAGAAAAATA
AACAAATAGGGGTTCCGCACACATTTCCCCGAAAAGTGCCACCTGACGTCCCCAGTTGCAAAAGTTGACA
CAACTCTAGATCTGCTTCCAAATATAGAATCATAACAAGGGTTAGGGTGTGATTATATAATATTGGTCTT
AATTGATGTGCTAGGGCTTTAAAAGTTGGTTAAAATAACGCTCTAATGCCTTTTTAATATATTGTCTTTT
TCAAAATCTCAAATCGGACACTTCTTCGTGTATGAGACTCCATTTTTTGGCTCCGTCACGTGATATGTAT
TATCAGCTATAGTGGTGTAAACAAAGTTTTTTACTAGCTGTAATGGCATTTTGTCGGAGTGGTAAATCGC
CTTCTTGTTGTGCGTTCGAGTTCTGGACTCTGCACTGGGCTACTTTGAAAAATACCTCTAATGCGCCGAT
GGTTTAGTGGTAAAATCCATCGTTGCCATCGATGGGCCCCCGGTTCGATTCCGGGTCGGCGCAGGTTGAC
GTGACCAGGTCGAAGTAGCTGGGTTTTAGAGCTAGAAATAGCAAGTTAAAATAAGGCTAGTCCGTTATCA
ACTTGAAAAAGTGGCACCGAGTCGGTGCTTTTTTTTACGTCTAAGAAACCATTATTATCATGACATTAAC
CTATAAAAATAGGCGTATCACGAGGCCCAGATCCTCTAGAGTCGAAGCGGCCGCTATGTCTGATAAAAGG
ATGTAACATAGGCAAGCTGCTCGTGAGTGTTGAGTACGAACCTTAGATCCAAATCACCCGCACCCACGGA
TATACTTGCTTGAATATACAGTAGTATGCGGCCGCTTCGACACCATATCATATAAAACTAACAATGCATT
GAATTAATACGAAGACTACCCGTTGCTATCTCCACACCGTTATCTCCACGGTCCAAAGGCTGCTCAATGT
GCTGCATACGTAACGTGGGGTGCAACCTTGAGCACATAGTACTTTCCGAAAACCGGCGATAATTAAGTGT
GCACTCCAACTTTTCACACTGAGCGTAAAATGTGGAGAAGAAATCGGCACTAAAAAGTCAGGTAGACTGG
AAAATGCGCCATGAAATGAATATCTCTTGCTACAGTAATGCCCAGCATCGAGGGGTATTGTGTCACCAAC
ACTATAGTGGCAGCTGAAGCGCTCGTGATTGTAGTATGAGTCTTTATTGGTGATGGGAAGAGTTCACTCA
ATATTCTCGTTACTGCCAAAACACCACGGTAATCGGCCAGACACCATGGATGTAGATCACCAAGCCTGTG
AATGTTATTCGAGCTAAAATGCACATGGTTGGTGAAAGGAGTAGTTGCTGTCGAATTCCGTCGTCGCCTG
AGTCATCATTTATTTACCAGTTGGCCACAAACCCTTGACGATCTCGTATGTCCCCTCCGACATACTCCCG
GCCGGCTGGGGTACGTTCGATAGCGCTATCGGCATCGACAAGGTTTGGGTCCCTAGCCGATACCGCACTA
CCTGAGTCACAATCTTCGGAGGTTTAGTCTTCCACATAGCACGGGCAAAAGTGCGTATATATACAAGAGC
GTTTGCCAGCCACAGATTTTCACTCCACACACCACATCACACATACAACCACACACATCCACAATGGAAC
CCGAAACTAAGAAGACCAAGACTGACTCCAAGAAGATTGTTCTTCTCGGCGGCGACTTCTGTGGCCCCGA
GGTGATTGCCGAGGCCGTCAAGGTGCTCAAGTCTGTTGCTGAGGCCTCCGGCACCGAGTTTGTGTTTGAG
GACCGACTCATTGGAGGAGCTGCCATTGAGAAGGAGGGCGAGCCCATCACCGACGCTACTCTCGACATCT
GCCGAAAGGCTGACTCTATTATGCTCGGTGCTGTCGGAGGCGCTGCCAACACCGTATGGACCACTCCCGA
CGGACGAACCGACGTGCGACCCGAGCAGGGTCTCCTCAAGCTGCGAAAGGACCTGAACCTGTACGCCAAC
CTGCGACCCTGCCAGCTGCTGTCGCCCAAGCTCGCCGATCTCTCCCCCATCCGAAACGTTGAGGGCACCG
ACTTCATCATTGTCCGAGAGCTCGTCGGAGGTATCTACTTTGGAGAGCGAAAGGAGGATGACGGATCTGG
CGTCGCTTCCGACACCGAGACCTACTCCGTTCCTGAGGTTGAGCGAATTGCCCGAATGGCCGCCTTCCTG
GCCCTTCAGCACAACCCCCCTCTTCCCGTGTGGTCTCTTGACAAGGCCAACGTGCTGGCCTCCTCTCGAC
TTTGGCGAAAGACTGTCACTCGAGTCCTCAAGGACGAATTCCCCCAGCTCGAGCTCAACCACCAGCTGAT
CGACTCGGCCGCCATGATCCTCATCAAGCAGCCCTCCAAGATGAATGGTATCATCATCACCACCAACATG
TTTGGCGATATCATCTCCGACGAGGCCTCCGTCATCCCCGGTTCTCTGGGTCTGCTGCCCTCCGCCTCTC
TGGCTTCTCTGCCCGACACCAACGAGGCGTTCGGTCTGTACGAGCCCTGTCACGGATCTGCCCCCGATCT
CGGCAAGCAGAAGGTCAACCCCATTGCCACCATTCTGTCTGCCGCCATGATGCTCAAGTTCTCTCTTAAC
ATGAAGCCCGCCGGTGACGCTGTTGAGGCTGCCGTCAAGGAGTCCGTCGAGGCTGGTATCACTACCGCCG
ATATCGGAGGCTCTTCCTCCACCTCCGAGGTCGGAGACTTGTTGCCAACAAGGTCAAGGAGCTGCTCAAG
AAGGAGTAAGTCGTTTCTACGACGCATTGATGGAAGGAGCAAACTGACGCGCCTGCGGGTTGGTCTACCG
GCAGGGTCCGCTAGTGTATAAGACTCTATAAAAAGGGCCCTGCCCTGCTAATGAAATGATGATTTATAAT
TTACCGGTGTAGCAACCTTGACTAGAAGAAGCAGATTGGGTGTGTTTGTAGTGGAGGACAGTGGTACGTT
TTGGAAACAGTCTTCTTGAAAGTGTCTTGTCTACAGTATATTCACTCATAACCTCAATAGCCAAGGGTGT
AGTCGGTTTATTAAAGGAAGGGAGTTGTGGCTGATGTGGATAGATATCTTTAAGCTGGCGACTGCACCCA
ACGAGTGTGGTGGTAGCTTGTTACTGTATATTCGGTAAGATATATTTTGTGGGGTTTTAGTGGTGTTTGG
TAGGTTAGTGCTTGGTATATGAGTTGTAGGCATGACAATTTGGAAAGGGGTGGACTTTGGGAATATTGTG
GGATTTCAATACCTTAGTTTGTACAGGGTAATTGTTACAAATGATACAAAGAACTGTATTTCTTTTCATT
TGTTTTAATTGGTTGTATATCAAGTCCGTTAGACGAGCTCAGTGCCATGGCTTTTGGCACTGTATTTCAT
TTTTAGAGGTACACTACATTCAGTGAGGTATGGTAAGGTTGAGGGCATAATGAAGGCACCTTGTACTGAC
AGTCACAGACCTCTCACCGAGAATTTTATGAGATATACTCGGGTTCATTTTAGGCTCCGATTCGATTCAA
ATTATTACTGTCGAAATCGGTTGAGCATCCGTTGATTTCCGAACAGATCTGGCCCTTTCGTC
