>Addgene plasmid #84608 | pCRISPRyl_AXP | addgene partial sequence | sequence record 165399 | AmpSeq-F 5'-ctcatgagcggatacatatttgaa-3'
AAATAAACAAATAGGGGTTCCGCACACATTTCCCCGAAAAGTGCCACCTGACGTCCCCAGTTGCAAAAGT
TGACACAACTCTAGATCTGCTTCCAAATATAGAATCATAACAAGGGTTAGGGTGTGATTATATAATATTG
GTCTTAATTGATGTGCTAGGGCTTTAAAAGTTGGTTAAAATAACGCTCTAATGCCTTTTTAATATATTGT
CTTTTTCAAAATCTCAAATCGGACACTTCTTCGTGTATGAGACTCCATTTTTTGGCTCCGTCACGTGATA
TGTATTATCAGCTATAGTGGTGTAAACAAAGTTTTTTACTAGCTGTAATGGCATTTTGTCGGAGTGGTAA
ATCGCCTTCTTGTTGTGCGTTCGAGTTCTGGACTCTGCACTGGGCTACTTTGAAAAATACCTCTAATGCG
CCGATGGTTTAGTGGTAAAATCCATCGTTGCCATCGATGGGCCCCCGGTTCGATTCCGGGTCGGCGCAGG
TTGACGTGACCAGGTCGAAGTAGCTGGGTTTTAGAGCTAGAAATAGCAAGTTAAAATAAGGCTAGTCCGT
TATCAACTTGAAAAAGTGGCACCGAGTCGGTGCTTTTTTTTACGTCTAAGAAACCATTATTATCATGACA
TTAACCTATAAAAATAGGCGTATCACGAGGCCCAGATCCTCTAGAGTCGAAGCGGCCGCTATGTCTGATA
AAAGGATGTAACATAGGCAAGCTGCTCGTGAGTGTTGAGTACGAACCTTAGATCCAAATCACCCGCACCC
ACGGATATACTTGCTTGAATATACAGTAGTATGCGGCCGCTTCGACACCATATCATATAAAACTAACAAT
GCATTGAATTAATACGAAGACTACCCGTTGCTATCTCCACACCGTTATCTCCACGGTCCAAAGGCTGCTC
AATGTGCTGCATACGTAACGTGGGGTGCAACCTTGAGCACATAGTACTTTCCGAAAACCGGCGATAATTA
AGTGTGCACTCCAAC
