>Addgene plasmid #84608 | pCRISPRyl_AXP | addgene partial sequence | sequence record 165400 | CYC1 5'-GCGTGAATGTAAGCGTGAC-3'
TTACACCTTTCGCTTCTTCTTGGGGTCGGCTCGAGAGTCGCCGCCCAGCTGAGACAGGTCGATTCGGGTC
TCGTACAGGCCGGTGATAGACTGGTGGATCAGGGTGGCGTCCAGCACCTCCTTGGTAGAGGTGTATCGCT
TTCGGTCGATGGTGGTGTCGAAGTACTTGAAGGCAGCGGGGGCTCCCAGGTTGGTCAGGGTGAACAGGTG
AATGATGTTCTCAGCCTGCTCTCGAATGGGCTTGTCTCGGTGCTTGTTGTAAGCAGACAGCACCTTATCC
AGGTTGGCGTCAGCCAGGATCACTCGCTTAGAGAACTCAGAGATCTGCTCGATGATCTCGTCCAGGTAGT
GCTTATGCTGCTCCACGAAGAGCTGCTTCTGCTCGTTATCCTCGGGAGAGCCCTTCAGCTTCTCGTAATG
GGAGGCGAGGTACAGGAAGTTGACGTACTTGGAGGGCAGGGCCAGCTCGTTTCCCTTCTGCAGCTCGCCG
GCAGAGGCCAGCATTCGCTTTCGTCCGTTCTCCAGCTCGAACAGAGAGTACTTGGGGAGCTTGATAATCA
GATCTTTCTTCACCTCCTTGTATCCCTTGGCCTCCAGGAAGTCAATGGGGTTCTTCTCGAAAGAAGATCG
CTCCATGATGGTAATGCCCAGCAGCTCCTTCACAGACTTCAGCTTCTTAGACTTGCCCTTCTCCACCTTG
GCCACCACCAGCACAGAGTAAGCCACGGTGGGAGAGTCGAAACCTCCGTACTTCTTGGGGTCCCAGTCCT
TCTTTCGGGCGATCAGCTTGTCAGAGTTTCGCTTGGGCAGGATGGACTCCTTAGAGAAACCTCCGGTCTG
CACCTCGGTCTTCTTCACGATGTTCACCTGGGGCATAGACAGCACCTTTCGCACGGTGGCGAAGTCTCGT
CCCTTGTCCCACACGATCTCACCGGTCTCTCCGTTGGTCTCAATGA
